Addgene plasmid #43705: III-TGCG
Depositing lab: Chad Cowan & Kiran Musunuru. Depositing organization: Harvard University. Publication: A TALEN Genome-Editing System for Generating Human Stem Cell-Based Disease Models. Ding Q, Lee YK, Schaefer EA, Peters DT, Veres A, Kim K, Kuperwasser N, Motola DL, Meissner TB, Hendriks WT, Trevisan M, Gupta RM, Moisan A, Banks E, Friesen M, Schinzel RT, Xia F, Tang A, Xia Y, Figueroa E, Wann A, Ahfeldt T, Daheron L, Zhang F, Rubin LL, Peng LF, Chung RT, Musunuru K, Cowan CA. Cell Stem Cell. 2012 Dec 12. pii: S1934-5909(12)00645-5. doi: 10.1016/j.stem.2012.11.011. PubMed 23246482.
Backbone
  Vector backbone: pCRII-TOPO
  Backbone manufacturer: Invitrogen
  Backbone size w/o insert (bp): 3973
  Vector type: Bacterial Cloning
Growth in bacteria
  Bacterial resistance: Ampicillin and Kanamycin, 100 & 50 μg/mL
  Growth temperature: 37°C
  Growth strain: Top10
  Copy number: High Copy
Gene/Insert
  Gene/Insert name: III-TGCG
  Species: Synthetic
  Insert size (bp): 426
  Cloning method: TOPO Cloning
  Sequencing primers: 5′ T7; 3′ M13-rev
Terms and licenses: Academic/Nonprofit Terms; Industry Terms: Not Available to Industry
How to cite: III-TGCG was a gift from Chad Cowan & Kiran Musunuru (Addgene plasmid # 43705 ; http://n2t.net/addgene:43705 ; RRID:Addgene_43705)
