[The description below was written by a language model from this plasmid's Addgene catalogue record.]
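Description:
III-TGCG is a bacterial cloning plasmid built on the commercial pCRII-TOPO backbone (about 4 kb without insert), into which a 426 bp synthetic fragment was introduced by TOPO cloning. It is a high-copy plasmid maintained in E. coli and carries both ampicillin and kanamycin resistance, which is characteristic of this backbone. No feature table accompanies the record, so the origin of replication and other backbone elements are not itemised. The T7 and M13-reverse sequencing primers listed indicate that the insert lies in the standard cloning site flanked by those priming sites.

The insert is described only by its name and as synthetic. The associated publication concerns a TALEN genome-editing system for generating human stem cell-based disease models, so the plasmid most plausibly belongs to a library of pre-assembled TALE repeat modules. On that reading, "TGCG" would denote the four target DNA bases recognised by a block of four repeat units, a length roughly consistent with the insert size, and "III" would denote the position of that block in an ordered assembly of a full TALE DNA-binding array. This interpretation is inferred from the naming and the publication title, since the record does not explicitly state the repeat composition, the assembly scheme or any flanking restriction sites.

The construct has no stated promoter-driven payload, tag or reporter, nor any mammalian expression element. It serves as a storage and propagation vector for a building-block fragment that would be excised or amplified and combined with other modules to build custom TALENs in a separate expression backbone.
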