>Addgene plasmid #43705 | III-TGCG | depositor partial sequence | sequence record 58970 | III-TGCG sequence 426 bps
CGTCTCGGCTCACCCCAGAGCAGGTCGTGGCCATTGCCTCGAATGGAGGGGGCAAACAGGCGTTGGAAAC
CGTACAACGATTGCTGCCGGTGCTGTGCCAAGCGCACGGACTCACCCCAGAGCAGGTCGTGGCAATCGCG
AGCAATAACGGCGGAAAACAGGCTTTGGAAACGGTGCAGAGGCTCCTTCCAGTGCTGTGCCAAGCGCACG
GCCTCACCCCAGAGCAGGTCGTGGCGATCGCAAGCCACGACGGAGGAAAGCAAGCCTTGGAAACAGTACA
GAGGCTGTTGCCTGTGCTGTGCCAAGCGCACGGATTAACCCCAGAGCAGGTCGTGGCAATCGCGAGCAAT
AACGGCGGAAAACAGGCTTTGGAAACGGTGCAGAGGCTCCTTCCAGTGCTGTGCCAAGCGCACGGACTCA
GAGACG
