>Addgene plasmid #43705 | III-TGCG | addgene partial sequence | sequence record 61794 | M13-F20 5'-TGTAAAACGACGGCCAGT-3'
TTGGGCGATTGGGCCCTCTGATGCATGCTCGAGCGGCCGCCAGTGTGATGGATATCTGCAGAATTCGCCC
TTGATGCCGTCCTAGCGCGTCTCGGCTCACCCCAGAGCAGGTCGTGGCCATTGCCTCGAATGGAGGGGGC
AAACAGGCGTTGGAAACCGTACAACGATTGCTGCCGGTGCTGTGCCAAGCGCACGGACTCACCCCAGAGC
AGGTCGTGGCAATCGCGAGCAATAACGGCGGAAAACAGGCTTTGGAAACGGTGCAGAGGCTCCTTCCAGT
GCTGTGCCAAGCGCACGGCCTCACCCCAGAGCAGGTCGTGGCGATCGCAAGCCACGACGGAGGAAAGCAA
GCCTTGGAAACAGTACAGAGGCTGTTGCCTGTGCTGTGCCAAGCGCACGGATTAACCCCAGAGCAGGTCG
TGGCAATCGCGAGCAATAACGGCGGAAAACAGGCTTTGGAAACGGTGCAGAGGCTCCTTCCAGTGCTGTG
CCAAGCGCACGGACTCAGAGACGTGGGCACAGGAAAGATACTTAAGGGCGAATTCCAGCACACTGGCGGC
CGTTACTAGTGGATCCGAGCTCGGTACCAAGCTTGATGCATAGCTTGAGTATTCTATAGTGTCACCTAAA
TAGCTTGGCGTAATCATGGTCATAGCTGTTTCCTGTGTGAAATTGTTATCCGCTCACAATTCCACACAAC
ATACGAGCCGGAAGCATAAAGTGTAAAGCCTGGGGTGCCTAATGAGTGAGCTAACTCACATTAATTGCGT
TGCGCTCACTGCCCGCTTTCCAGTCGGGAAACCTGTCGTGCCAGCTGCATTAATGAATCGGCCAACGCGC
GGGGAGAGGCGGTTTGCGTATTGGGCGCTCTTCCGCTTCCTCGCTCACTGACTCGCTGCGCTCGGT
